Addgene plasmid #144297: TFORF1624
Purpose: Lentiviral vector for overexpressing transcription factor ORFs with unique 24-bp barcodes. Barcodes facilitate identification of transcription factors in pooled screens.
Depositing lab: Feng Zhang. Depositing organization: Broad Institute. Publication: A transcription factor atlas of directed differentiation. Joung J, Ma S, Tay T, Geiger-Schuller KR, Kirchgatterer PC, Verdine VK, Guo B, Arias-Garcia MA, Allen WE, Singh A, Kuksenko O, Abudayyeh OO, Gootenberg JS, Fu Z, Macrae RK, Buenrostro JD, Regev A, Zhang F. Cell. 2023 Jan 5;186(1):209-229.e26. doi: 10.1016/j.cell.2022.11.026. PubMed 36608654.
Backbone
  Vector backbone: pLX_TRC317
  Backbone manufacturer: Broad Institute Genetic Perturbation Platform
  Backbone size w/o insert (bp): 8264
  Vector type: Mammalian Expression, Lentiviral
  Selectable markers: Puromycin
Growth in bacteria
  Bacterial resistance: Ampicillin, 100 μg/mL
  Growth temperature: 37°C
  Growth strain: NEB Stable
  Copy number: High Copy
Gene/Insert
  Gene/Insert name: ZNF516
  Species: H. sapiens (human)
  Insert size (bp): 3593
  Entrez Gene: ZNF516 (a.k.a. HsT287)
  Promoter: EF1a
  Cloning method: Unknown
  Sequencing primers: 5′ GGGTGGAGACTGAAGTTAGGCCAG; 3′ CACATAGCGTAAAAGGAGCAACATAG
Terms and licenses: Academic/Nonprofit Terms; Industry Terms: Not Available to Industry
Depositor comments: NM_014643,XM_011526271,XM_011526270,XM_011526272,XM_011526269,XM_011526275,XM_017026097,XM_011526274,XM_011526273,ENST00000443185 . The transcription factor ORF portion of this plasmid was synthesized by Genewiz. Please test multiple small colonies in case of plasmid recombination. To make this collection available in a timely manner, a portion of this collection was not fully sequenced by Addgene. If an Addgene verified full plasmid sequence is not available, please contact us prior to placing an order to request the full sequence.
How to cite: TFORF1624 was a gift from Feng Zhang (Addgene plasmid # 144297 ; http://n2t.net/addgene:144297 ; RRID:Addgene_144297)
