[The description below was written by a language model from this plasmid's Addgene catalogue record and pLannotate feature annotations shown in this document.]
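Description:
TFORF1624 is a lentiviral mammalian expression plasmid built on the pLX_TRC317 backbone and carrying the human zinc-finger transcription factor ZNF516. It belongs to a large barcoded collection of transcription factor ORFs: each clone pairs a synthesized ORF with a unique 24-bp barcode, so that the factor carried by a given cell can be identified by sequencing in pooled overexpression screens, such as those for directed differentiation. In bacteria the plasmid is maintained by a high-copy ColE1/pUC-type origin and selected with ampicillin (AmpR). An f1 origin and remnants of a lac/T7/T3 cloning region are also present. The depositor warns that the plasmid can recombine, as is common for vectors with repeated LTRs.

The viral cassette follows a third-generation, self-inactivating layout. An RSV promoter drives a truncated HIV-1 5' LTR, followed by the Ψ packaging signal with a gag fragment and the RRE for Rev-dependent export of the genomic RNA. A ΔU3 3' LTR and an SV40 poly(A) signal close the unit. Within it, an SV40 early promoter/origin drives puromycin N-acetyltransferase for selection of transduced cells, and a cPPT/CTS element aids nuclear import of the viral genome. Downstream, the constitutive EF-1α promoter drives the ZNF516 coding sequence, and a WPRE enhances transcript stability and expression. The barcode is not annotated in the feature table; it may lie in the short interval between the ORF and the WPRE, where a small U6 promoter fragment was detected, but the record does not confirm this. No epitope tag or fluorescent reporter is annotated.
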