Features (pLannotate 1.2.2; 31 found; start..end, strand, type, name):
      5..231     +  promoter       RSV promoter: Rous sarcoma virus enhancer/promoter
    232..412     +  LTR            5' LTR (truncated): truncated 5' long terminal repeat (LTR) from HIV-1
    459..584     +  misc_feature   HIV-1 Ψ: packaging signal of human immunodeficiency virus type 1
    568..931     +  CDS            HIV-1 gag (fragment): gag protein from human immunodeficiency virus 1; gag
   1077..1310    +  misc_feature   RRE: The Rev response element (RRE) of HIV-1 allows for Rev-dependent mRNA export from the nucleus to the cytoplasm.
   1687..1713    +  CDS            Rev (fragment): human immunodeficiency virus 1 (HIV-1) Rev protein; rev; enhances nuclear export of unspliced and incompletely spliced viral mRNAs
   1720..1743    +  promoter       SV40 promoter (fragment): SV40 early promoter
   1744..1815    +  promoter       SV40 promoter (fragment): SV40 enhancer and early promoter
   1839..1974    +  rep_origin     SV40 ori: SV40 origin of replication
   2020..2616    +  CDS            PuroR (fragment): puromycin N-acetyltransferase; pac from Streptomyces; confers resistance to puromycin
   2665..2782    +  misc_feature   cPPT/CTS: central polypurine tract and central termination sequence of HIV-1
   2847..2913    +  CDS            small t antigen (fragment): SV40 (simian virus 40) small t antigen
   2920..4098    +  promoter       EF-1α promoter: strong constitutive promoter for human elongation factor EF-1α
   4115..7603    +  CDS            ZNF516: ZN516_HUMAN - Also known as KIAA0222 From Homo sapiens (Human).
   7619..7672    +  promoter       U6 promoter (fragment): RNA polymerase III promoter for human U6 snRNA
   7714..8302    +  misc_feature   WPRE: woodchuck hepatitis virus posttranscriptional regulatory element
   8353..8372    +  misc_feature   cPPT/CTS (fragment): central polypurine tract and central termination sequence of HIV-1
   8374..8607    +  LTR            3' LTR (ΔU3): self-inactivating 3' long terminal repeat (LTR) from HIV-1
   8685..8806    +  polyA_signal   SV40 poly(A) signal: SV40 polyadenylation signal
   8846..8981    +  rep_origin     SV40 ori: SV40 origin of replication
   9002..9020    -  promoter       T7 promoter: promoter for bacteriophage T7 RNA polymerase
   9028..9183    +  CDS            lacZα (fragment): LacZα fragment of β-galactosidase; lacZ fragment
   9188..9616    +  rep_origin     f1 ori (sequence partly withheld): f1 bacteriophage origin of replication; arrow indicates direction of (+) strand synthesis
   9669..9773    +  promoter       AmpR promoter: bla
   9774..10634   +  CDS            AmpR: β-lactamase; bla; confers resistance to ampicillin, carbenicillin, and related antibiotics
  10805..11393   +  rep_origin     ori: high-copy-number ColE1/pMB1/pBR322/pUC origin of replication
  11576..11668   +  CDS            lacI (fragment): lac repressor; lacI; The lac repressor binds to the lac operator to inhibit transcription in E. coli. This inhibition can be relieved by adding lactose or isopropyl-β-D-thiogalactopyranoside (IPTG).
  11681..11702   +  protein_bind   CAP binding site: CAP binding activates transcription in the presence of cAMP. E. coli catabolite activator protein
  11717..11747   +  promoter       lac promoter: promoter for the E. coli lac operon
  11751..11773   +  protein_bind   lac operator (fragment): The lac repressor binds to the lac operator to inhibit transcription in E. coli. This inhibition can be relieved by adding lactose or isopropyl-β-D-thiogalactopyranoside (IPTG). lac repressor encoded by lacI
  11816..11834   +  promoter       T3 promoter: promoter for bacteriophage T3 RNA polymerase
>Addgene plasmid #144297 | TFORF1624 | addgene full sequence | sequence record 404172 | Addgene NGS Result
TTAATGTAGTCTTATGCAATACTCTTGTAGTCTTGCAACATGGTAACGATGAGTTAGCAACATGCCTTAC
AAGGAGAGAAAAAGCACCGTGCATGCCGATTGGTGGAAGTAAGGTGGTACGATCGTGCCTTATTAGGAAG
GCAACAGACGGGTCTGACATGGATTGGACGAACCACTGAATTGCCGCATTGCAGAGATATTGTATTTAAG
TGCCTAGCTCGATACATAAACGGGTCTCTCTGGTTAGACCAGATCTGAGCCTGGGAGCTCTCTGGCTAAC
TAGGGAACCCACTGCTTAAGCCTCAATAAAGCTTGCCTTGAGTGCTTCAAGTAGTGTGTGCCCGTCTGTT
GTGTGACTCTGGTAACTAGAGATCCCTCAGACCCTTTTAGTCAGTGTGGAAAATCTCTAGCAGTGGCGCC
CGAACAGGGACTTGAAAGCGAAAGGGAAACCAGAGGAGCTCTCTCGACGCAGGACTCGGCTTGCTGAAGC
GCGCACGGCAAGAGGCGAGGGGCGGCGACTGGTGAGTACGCCAAAAATTTTGACTAGCGGAGGCTAGAAG
GAGAGAGATGGGTGCGAGAGCGTCAGTATTAAGCGGGGGAGAATTAGATCGCGATGGGAAAAAATTCGGT
TAAGGCCAGGGGGAAAGAAAAAATATAAATTAAAACATATAGTATGGGCAAGCAGGGAGCTAGAACGATT
CGCAGTTAATCCTGGCCTGTTAGAAACATCAGAAGGCTGTAGACAAATACTGGGACAGCTACAACCATCC
CTTCAGACAGGATCAGAAGAACTTAGATCATTATATAATACAGTAGCAACCCTCTATTGTGTGCATCAAA
GGATAGAGATAAAAGACACCAAGGAAGCTTTAGACAAGATAGAGGAAGAGCAAAACAAAAGTAAGACCAC
CGCACAGCAAGCGGCCGCTGATCTTCAGACCTGGAGGAGGAGATATGAGGGACAATTGGAGAAGTGAATT
ATATAAATATAAAGTAGTAAAAATTGAACCATTAGGAGTAGCACCCACCAAGGCAAAGAGAAGAGTGGTG
CAGAGAGAAAAAAGAGCAGTGGGAATAGGAGCTTTGTTCCTTGGGTTCTTGGGAGCAGCAGGAAGCACTA
TGGGCGCAGCGTCAATGACGCTGACGGTACAGGCCAGACAATTATTGTCTGGTATAGTGCAGCAGCAGAA
CAATTTGCTGAGGGCTATTGAGGCGCAACAGCATCTGTTGCAACTCACAGTCTGGGGCATCAAGCAGCTC
CAGGCAAGAATCCTGGCTGTGGAAAGATACCTAAAGGATCAACAGCTCCTGGGGATTTGGGGTTGCTCTG
GAAAACTCATTTGCACCACTGCTGTGCCTTGGAATGCTAGTTGGAGTAATAAATCTCTGGAACAGATTTG
GAATCACACGACCTGGATGGAGTGGGACAGAGAAATTAACAATTACACAAGCTTAATACACTCCTTAATT
GAAGAATCGCAAAACCAGCAAGAAAAGAATGAACAAGAATTATTGGAATTAGATAAATGGGCAAGTTTGT
GGAATTGGTTTAACATAACAAATTGGCTGTGGTATATAAAATTATTCATAATGATAGTAGGAGGCTTGGT
AGGTTTAAGAATAGTTTTTGCTGTACTTTCTATAGTGAATAGAGTTAGGCAGGGATATTCACCATTATCG
TTTCAGACCCACCTCCCAACCCCGAGGGGACCCATGCATTGCATCTCAATTAGTCAGCAACCAGGTGTGG
AAAGTCCCCAGGCTCCCCAGCAGGCAGAAGTATGCAAAGCATGCGTCTCAATTAGTCAGCAACCATAGTC
CCGCCCCTAACTCCGCCCATCCCGCCCCTAACTCCGCCCAGTTCCGCCCATTCTCCGCCCCATGGCTGAC
TAATTTTTTTTATTTATGCAGAGGCCGAGGCCGCCTCGGCCTCTGAGCTATTCCAGAAGTAGTGAGGAGG
CTTTTTTGGAGGCCTAGGCTTTTGCAAAAAGCTTTCTAGAGGTACCACCGGAGCTTACCATGACCGAGTA
CAAGCCCACGGTGCGCCTCGCCACCCGCGACGACGTCCCCAGGGCCGTACGCACCCTCGCCGCCGCGTTC
GCCGACTACCCCGCCACGCGCCACACCGTCGATCCGGACCGCCACATCGAGCGGGTCACCGAGCTGCAAG
AACTCTTCCTCACGCGCGTCGGGCTCGACATCGGCAAGGTGTGGGTCGCGGACGACGGCGCCGCCGTGGC
GGTCTGGACCACGCCGGAGAGCGTCGAAGCGGGGGCGGTGTTCGCCGAGATCGGCCCGCGCATGGCCGAG
TTGAGCGGTTCCCGGCTGGCCGCGCAGCAACAGATGGAAGGCCTCCTGGCGCCGCACCGGCCCAAGGAGC
CCGCGTGGTTCCTGGCCACCGTCGGCGTCTCGCCCGACCACCAGGGCAAGGGTCTGGGCAGCGCCGTCGT
GCTCCCCGGAGTGGAGGCGGCCGAGCGCGCCGGGGTGCCCGCCTTCCTGGAGACCTCCGCGCCCCGCAAC
CTCCCCTTCTACGAGCGGCTCGGCTTCACCGTCACCGCCGACGTCGAGGTGCCCGAAGGACCGCGCACCT
GGTGCATGACCCGCAAGCCCGGTGCCAGTTAACGAATTCTAGATCTTGAGACAAATGGCAGTATTCATCC
ACAATTTTAAAAGAAAAGGGGGGATTGGGGGGTACAGTGCAGGGGAAAGAATAGTAGACATAATAGCAAC
AGACATACAAACTAAAGAATTACAAAAACAAATTACAAAAATTCAAAATTTTCGGGTTTATTACAGGGAC
AGCAGAGATCCACTTTGGCGCCGGCTCGAGGCCTGCAGGTGCAAAGATGGATAAAGTTTTAAACAGAGAG
GAATCTTTGCAGCTAATGGACCTTCTAGGTCTTGAAAGGAGTGGGAATTGGCTCCGGTGCCCGTCAGTGG
GCAGAGCGCACATCGCCCACAGTCCCCGAGAAGTTGGGGGGAGGGGTCGGCAATTGAACCGGTGCCTAGA
GAAGGTGGCGCGGGGTAAACTGGGAAAGTGATGTCGTGTACTGGCTCCGCCTTTTTCCCGAGGGTGGGGG
AGAACCGTATATAAGTGCAGTAGTCGCCGTGAACGTTCTTTTTCGCAACGGGTTTGCCGCCAGAACACAG
GTAAGTGCCGTGTGTGGTTCCCGCGGGCCTGGCCTCTTTACGGGTTATGGCCCTTGCGTGCCTTGAATTA
CTTCCACCTGGCTGCAGTACGTGATTCTTGATCCCGAGCTTCGGGTTGGAAGTGGGTGGGAGAGTTCGAG
GCCTTGCGCTTAAGGAGCCCCTTCGCCTCGTGCTTGAGTTGAGGCCTGGCCTGGGCGCTGGGGCCGCCGC
GTGCGAATCTGGTGGCACCTTCGCGCCTGTCTCGCTGCTTTCGATAAGTCTCTAGCCATTTAAAATTTTT
GATGACCTGCTGCGACGCTTTTTTTCTGGCAAGATAGTCTTGTAAATGCGGGCCAAGATCTGCACACTGG
TATTTCGGTTTTTGGGGCCGCGGGCGGCGACGGGGCCCGTGCGTCCCAGCGCACATGTTCGGCGAGGCGG
GGCCTGCGAGCGCGGCCACCGAGAATCGGACGGGGGTAGTCTCAAGCTGGCCGGCCTGCTCTGGTGCCTG
GCCTCGCGCCGCCGTGTATCGCCCCGCCCTGGGCGGCAAGGCTGGCCCGGTCGGCACCAGTTGCGTGAGC
GGAAAGATGGCCGCTTCCCGGCCCTGCTGCAGGGAGCTCAAAATGGAGGACGCGGCGCTCGGGAGAGCGG
GCGGGTGAGTCACCCACACAAAGGAAAAGGGCCTTTCCGTCCTCAGCCGTCGCTTCATGTGACTCCACGG
AGTACCGGGCGCCGTCCAGGCACCTCGATTAGTTCTCGAGCTTTTGGAGTACGTCGTCTTTAGGTTGGGG
GGAGGGGTTTTATGCGATGGAGTTTCCCCACACTGAGTGGGTGGAGACTGAAGTTAGGCCAGCTTGGCAC
TTGATGTAATTCTCCTTGGAATTTGCCCTTTTTGAGTTTGGATCTTGGTTCATTCTCAAGCCTCAGACAG
TGGTTCAAAGTTTTTTTCTTCCATTTCAGGTGTCGTGAGGCTAGCACCGCCACCATGGATCGCAACAGAG
AGGCCGAGATGGAGCTGAGGCGAGGCCCCAGCCCCACCAGGGCCGGCCGGGGCCACGAGGTGGATGGGGA
CAAGGCTACCTGCCACACCTGCTGCATCTGCGGCAAGAGCTTCCCCTTCCAGAGCTCGCTTTCGCAGCAC
ATGCGCAAGCACACGGGCGAGAAGCCCTACAAGTGTCCCTACTGCGACCACCGGGCTTCCCAGAAGGGCA
ACCTGAAGATTCACATCCGGAGCCACCGCACGGGGACTCTGATTCAGGGACACGAGCCGGAGGCGGGCGA
GGCGCCGCTGGGTGAGATGCGCGCCTCCGAGGGCCTGGACGCCTGCGCCAGCCCCACCAAGAGCGCCTCG
GCCTGCAACCGGCTGCTGAACGGGGCCTCGCAGGCCGACGGCGCCAGGGTCCTGAACGGGGCCTCGCAGG
CCGACAGCGGCAGAGTCCTGCTGCGGAGCAGCAAGAAGGGGGCAGAGGGGTCCGCATGCGCCCCGGGGGA
GGCCAAGGCAGCGGTCCAGTGCTCCTTCTGCAAGAGCCAGTTCGAGCGTAAGAAGGACCTGGAGCTGCAC
GTGCACCAGGCGCACAAGCCGTTCAAGTGCAGGCTGTGCAGCTACGCGACGCTGCGGGAGGAGTCGCTGC
TGAGCCACATCGAGAGGGACCACATCACCGCGCAGGGGCCCGGCAGCGGCGAGGCCTGCGTGGAGAACGG
CAAGCCCGAGCTGAGCCCCGGGGAGTTCCCGTGCGAGGTGTGTGGCCAGGCCTTCAGCCAGACCTGGTTC
CTGAAGGCGCACATGAAGAAGCACCGGGGCTCCTTCGACCACGGCTGCCACATCTGCGGCCGTAGGTTCA
AGGAGCCCTGGTTCCTCAAGAACCACATGAAGGCGCACGGCCCCAAGACGGGCAGCAAGAACAGGCCCAA
GAGTGAGCTGGACCCCATCGCCACCATCAACAACGTGGTCCAGGAGGAGGTGATCGTCGCCGGCCTGAGC
CTCTACGAGGTCTGCGCCAAGTGCGGGAACCTGTTTACAAACCTGGACAGCTTGAACGCCCACAATGCCA
TCCACCGCAGAGTCGAGGCCAGCCGCACGCGCGCCCCGGCCGAGGAGGGGGCGGAGGGGCCCTCGGACAC
CAAGCAGTTCTTCCTCCAGTGCCTGAACCTGAGGCCGTCGGCGGCCGGCGACTCGTGCCCTGGCACGCAG
GCCGGACGGCGGGTGGCTGAGCTGGACCCGGTCAACAGCTACCAGGCCTGGCAGCTGGCCACGCGGGGTA
AGGTGGCCGAGCCGGCCGAGTACCTCAAGTACGGGGCCTGGGACGAGGCGCTGGCCGGGGACGTGGCCTT
CGACAAGGACAGGCGCGAGTACGTCCTGGTGAGCCAGGAGAAGCGCAAGCGTGAGCAGGATGCACCAGCC
GCGCAGGGGCCCCCGCGGAAGCGCGCGAGCGGGCCTGGGGACCCCGCGCCCGCCGGCCACCTCGATCCCC
GCTCGGCCGCGCGCCCCAACCGCAGGGCCGCAGCCACCACCGGCCAGGGCAAGTCCTCCGAGTGCTTCGA
GTGCGGCAAGATCTTCCGCACCTATCATCAGATGGTGCTGCACTCACGCGTGCATCGCCGCGCGCGCCGC
GAGAGGGACAGTGACGGGGACAGGGCGGCGCGGGCCCGCTGCGGATCACTCAGTGAGGGTGACTCGGCCT
CCCAGCCCAGCAGCCCTGGCTCCGCCTGTGCCGCTGCTGACTCCCCGGGCTCTGGCCTGGCCGACGAGGC
TGCCGAAGACAGTGGTGAGGAGGGCGCCCCTGAACCTGCACCAGGGGGACAGCCGCGCCGCTGCTGCTTT
TCCGAAGAGGTGACTTCGACCGAGCTCTCCAGTGGAGACCAGAGTCACAAGATGGGAGATAACGCCTCGG
AAAGAGACACCGGCGAGTCCAAGGCAGGGATCGCAGCTTCTGTGTCCATACTTGAAAACAGTAGCAGAGA
GACTTCTAGAAGGCAAGAGCAGCACAGATTTTCTATGGACTTAAAGATGCCAGCATTTCACCCCAAGCAG
GAGGTGCCCGTCCCTGGTGATGGTGTGGAGTTCCCTTCCAGTACGGGAGCGGAGGGCCAGACGGGTCACC
CTGCAGAAAAGCTGTCCGATTTGCACAACAAGGAACACTCTGGGGGAGGGAAGCGGGCGCTGGCCCCAGA
CCTCATGCCGCTAGATTTAAGTGCGAGGTCGACGCGGGATGACCCCAGCAATAAGGAGACGGCCTCCTCC
CTGCAGGCGGCTTTAGTCGTTCACCCGTGTCCTTACTGCAGCCACAAGACCTACTACCCCGAGGTCCTGT
GGATGCACAAACGCATCTGGCACCGCGTCAGCTGCAACTCCGTGGCTCCCCCGTGGATTCAGCCCAATGG
TTACAAAAGCATCAGAAGCAATTTGGTTTTCCTTTCCCGGAGCGGACGCACGGGCCCCCCGCCTGCCCTC
GGTGGCAAAGAATGCCAGCCTTTGCTCCTTGCTCGGTTCACCCGCACTCAGGTGCCAGGGGGGATGCCGG
GGTCCAAAAGTGGCTCTTCTCCCCTGGGAGTGGTCACAAAAGCCGCTAGCATGCCTAAGAATAAGGAGAG
CCATTCCGGAGGTCCCTGCGCTCTGTGGGCGCCCGGCCCTGACGGGTATCGACAGACCAAACCTTGTCAC
GGCCAGGAGCCACATGGCGCGGCCACACAGGGGCCCCTGGCCAAGCCCAGGCAGGAGGCTAGCTCCAAAC
CGGTGCCTGCCCCGGGTGGCGGGGGCTTCAGCAGGAGCGCCACCCCTACGCCCACCGTCATCGCCCGGGC
TGGCGCGCAGCCCTCGGCCAATAGCAAGCCTGTGGAGAAGTTTGGGGTCCCCCCAGCGGGGGCTGGCTTT
GCCCCCACAAATAAGCACAGTGCCCCGGACTCCCTGAAAGCCAAATTCAGTGCTCAGCCTCAGGGTCCAC
CTCCTGCAAAGGGCGAAGGGGGCGCTCCTCCTCTACCTCCCCGCGAGCCCCCCTCGAAGGCAGCCCAGGA
GCTGAGGACTCTGGCCACCTGTGCTGCGGGGTCCAGGGGCGACGCGGCCTTGCAGGCCCAGCCCGGCGTG
GCTGGGGCGCCCCCCGTCCTACACTCCATCAAACAGGAGCCGGTGGCCGAGGGGCATGAGAAGCGCCTGG
ACATCCTCAACATCTTTAAGACGTACATTCCAAAGGACTTTGCGACCCTCTACCAGGGATGGGGTGTCAG
CGGCCCTGGGTTGGAGCACAGAGGGACACTCCGGACGCAGGCCCGGCCAGGAGAGTTCGTCTGCATCGAG
TGCGGAAAGAGCTTCCACCAGCCCGGCCACCTCAGGGCCCACATGCGGGCACACTCAGTGGTGTTTGAGT
CCGATGGGCCTCGGGGTTCTGAAGTTCATACCACCTCCGCAGACGCCCCCAAACAAGGGAGAGACCATTC
TAACACAGGTACCGTCCAGACAGTGCCTCTGAGAAAGGGAACCTAGTAATGAACTAGTCCGTAACTTGAA
AGTATTTCGATTTCTTGGCTTTATATATCTTGTGGAAAGGACGAGCCAATCCACAGATATCTTTAACGAC
GCGTTAAGTCGACAATCAACCTCTGGATTACAAAATTTGTGAAAGATTGACTGGTATTCTTAACTATGTT
GCTCCTTTTACGCTATGTGGATACGCTGCTTTAATGCCTTTGTATCATGCTATTGCTTCCCGTATGGCTT
TCATTTTCTCCTCCTTGTATAAATCCTGGTTGCTGTCTCTTTATGAGGAGTTGTGGCCCGTTGTCAGGCA
ACGTGGCGTGGTGTGCACTGTGTTTGCTGACGCAACCCCCACTGGTTGGGGCATTGCCACCACCTGTCAG
CTCCTTTCCGGGACTTTCGCTTTCCCCCTCCCTATTGCCACGGCGGAACTCATCGCCGCCTGCCTTGCCC
GCTGCTGGACAGGGGCTCGGCTGTTGGGCACTGACAATTCCGTGGTGTTGTCGGGGAAATCATCGTCCTT
TCCTTGGCTGCTCGCCTGTGTTGCCACCTGGATTCTGCGCGGGACGTCCTTCTGCTACGTCCCTTCGGCC
CTCAATCCAGCGGACCTTCCTTCCCGCGGCCTGCTGCCGGCTCTGCGGCCTCTTCCGCGTCTTCGCCTTC
GCCCTCAGACGAGTCGGATCTCCCTTTGGGCCGCCTCCCCGCGTCGACTTTAAGACCAATGACTTACAAG
GCAGCTGTAGATCTTAGCCACTTTTTAAAAGAAAAGGGGGGACTGGAAGGGCTAATTCACTCCCAACGAA
GACAAGATCTGCTTTTTGCTTGTACTGGGTCTCTCTGGTTAGACCAGATCTGAGCCTGGGAGCTCTCTGG
CTAACTAGGGAACCCACTGCTTAAGCCTCAATAAAGCTTGCCTTGAGTGCTTCAAGTAGTGTGTGCCCGT
CTGTTGTGTGACTCTGGTAACTAGAGATCCCTCAGACCCTTTTAGTCAGTGTGGAAAATCTCTAGCAGTA
CGTATAGTAGTTCATGTCATCTTATTATTCAGTATTTATAACTTGCAAAGAAATGAATATCAGAGAGTGA
GAGGAACTTGTTTATTGCAGCTTATAATGGTTACAAATAAAGCAATAGCATCACAAATTTCACAAATAAA
GCATTTTTTTCACTGCATTCTAGTTGTGGTTTGTCCAAACTCATCAATGTATCTTATCATGTCTGGCTCT
AGCTATCCCGCCCCTAACTCCGCCCATCCCGCCCCTAACTCCGCCCAGTTCCGCCCATTCTCCGCCCCAT
GGCTGACTAATTTTTTTTATTTATGCAGAGGCCGAGGCCGCCTCGGCCTCTGAGCTATTCCAGAAGTAGT
GAGGAGGCTTTTTTGGAGGCCTAGGGACGTACCCAATTCGCCCTATAGTGAGTCGTATTACGCGCGCTCA
CTGGCCGTCGTTTTACAACGTCGTGACTGGGAAAACCCTGGCGTTACCCAACTTAATCGCCTTGCAGCAC
ATCCCCCTTTCGCCAGCTGGCGTAATAGCGAAGAGGCCCGCACCGATCGCCCTTCCCAACAGTTGCGCAG
CCTGAATGGCGAATGGG
[124 nt withheld, positions 9188-9311]
C
[91 nt withheld, positions 9313-9403]
A
[49 nt withheld, positions 9405-9453]
CCTTTGACGTTGGAGTCCACGTTCTTT
[37 nt withheld, positions 9481-9517]
ACCCTATCTCGGTCTATTCTTTTGATTTATAAGGGATTTTGCCGATTTCGGCCTATTGGTTAAAAAATGA
GCTGATTTAACAAAAATTTAACGCGAATTTTAACAAAATATTAACGCTTACAATTTAGGTGGCACTTTTC
GGGGAAATGTGCGCGGAACCCCTATTTGTTTATTTTTCTAAATACATTCAAATATGTATCCGCTCATGAG
ACAATAACCCTGATAAATGCTTCAATAATATTGAAAAAGGAAGAGTATGAGTATTCAACATTTCCGTGTC
GCCCTTATTCCCTTTTTTGCGGCATTTTGCCTTCCTGTTTTTGCTCACCCAGAAACGCTGGTGAAAGTAA
AAGATGCTGAAGATCAGTTGGGTGCACGAGTGGGTTACATCGAACTGGATCTCAACAGCGGTAAGATCCT
TGAGAGTTTTCGCCCCGAAGAACGTTTTCCAATGATGAGCACTTTTAAAGTTCTGCTATGTGGCGCGGTA
TTATCCCGTATTGACGCCGGGCAAGAGCAACTCGGTCGCCGCATACACTATTCTCAGAATGACTTGGTTG
AGTACTCACCAGTCACAGAAAAGCATCTTACGGATGGCATGACAGTAAGAGAATTATGCAGTGCTGCCAT
AACCATGAGTGATAACACTGCGGCCAACTTACTTCTGACAACGATCGGAGGACCGAAGGAGCTAACCGCT
TTTTTGCACAACATGGGGGATCATGTAACTCGCCTTGATCGTTGGGAACCGGAGCTGAATGAAGCCATAC
CAAACGACGAGCGTGACACCACGATGCCTGTAGCAATGGCAACAACGTTGCGCAAACTATTAACTGGCGA
ACTACTTACTCTAGCTTCCCGGCAACAATTAATAGACTGGATGGAGGCGGATAAAGTTGCAGGACCACTT
CTGCGCTCGGCCCTTCCGGCTGGCTGGTTTATTGCTGATAAATCTGGAGCCGGTGAGCGTGGGTCTCGCG
GTATCATTGCAGCACTGGGGCCAGATGGTAAGCCCTCCCGTATCGTAGTTATCTACACGACGGGGAGTCA
GGCAACTATGGATGAACGAAATAGACAGATCGCTGAGATAGGTGCCTCACTGATTAAGCATTGGTAACTG
TCAGACCAAGTTTACTCATATATACTTTAGATTGATTTAAAACTTCATTTTTAATTTAAAAGGATCTAGG
TGAAGATCCTTTTTGATAATCTCATGACCAAAATCCCTTAACGTGAGTTTTCGTTCCACTGAGCGTCAGA
CCCCGTAGAAAAGATCAAAGGATCTTCTTGAGATCCTTTTTTTCTGCGCGTAATCTGCTGCTTGCAAACA
AAAAAACCACCGCTACCAGCGGTGGTTTGTTTGCCGGATCAAGAGCTACCAACTCTTTTTCCGAAGGTAA
CTGGCTTCAGCAGAGCGCAGATACCAAATACTGTTCTTCTAGTGTAGCCGTAGTTAGGCCACCACTTCAA
GAACTCTGTAGCACCGCCTACATACCTCGCTCTGCTAATCCTGTTACCAGTGGCTGCTGCCAGTGGCGAT
AAGTCGTGTCTTACCGGGTTGGACTCAAGACGATAGTTACCGGATAAGGCGCAGCGGTCGGGCTGAACGG
GGGGTTCGTGCACACAGCCCAGCTTGGAGCGAACGACCTACACCGAACTGAGATACCTACAGCGTGAGCT
ATGAGAAAGCGCCACGCTTCCCGAAGGGAGAAAGGCGGACAGGTATCCGGTAAGCGGCAGGGTCGGAACA
GGAGAGCGCACGAGGGAGCTTCCAGGGGGAAACGCCTGGTATCTTTATAGTCCTGTCGGGTTTCGCCACC
TCTGACTTGAGCGTCGATTTTTGTGATGCTCGTCAGGGGGGCGGAGCCTATGGAAAAACGCCAGCAACGC
GGCCTTTTTACGGTTCCTGGCCTTTTGCTGGCCTTTTGCTCACATGTTCTTTCCTGCGTTATCCCCTGAT
TCTGTGGATAACCGTATTACCGCCTTTGAGTGAGCTGATACCGCTCGCCGCAGCCGAACGACCGAGCGCA
GCGAGTCAGTGAGCGAGGAAGCGGAAGAGCGCCCAATACGCAAACCGCCTCTCCCCGCGCGTTGGCCGAT
TCATTAATGCAGCTGGCACGACAGGTTTCCCGACTGGAAAGCGGGCAGTGAGCGCAACGCAATTAATGTG
AGTTAGCTCACTCATTAGGCACCCCAGGCTTTACACTTTATGCTTCCGGCTCGTATGTTGTGTGGAATTG
TGAGCGGATAACAATTTCACACAGGAAACAGCTATGACCATGATTACGCCAAGCGCGCAATTAACCCTCA
CTAAAGGGAACAAAAGCTGGAGCTGCAAGC
