>Addgene plasmid #144297 | TFORF1624 | depositor partial sequence | sequence record 285006 | Insert
ACCGCCACCATGGATCGCAACAGAGAGGCCGAGATGGAGCTGAGGCGAGGCCCCAGCCCCACCAGGGCCG
GCCGGGGCCACGAGGTGGATGGGGACAAGGCTACCTGCCACACCTGCTGCATCTGCGGCAAGAGCTTCCC
CTTCCAGAGCTCGCTTTCGCAGCACATGCGCAAGCACACGGGCGAGAAGCCCTACAAGTGTCCCTACTGC
GACCACCGGGCTTCCCAGAAGGGCAACCTGAAGATTCACATCCGGAGCCACCGCACGGGGACTCTGATTC
AGGGACACGAGCCGGAGGCGGGCGAGGCGCCGCTGGGTGAGATGCGCGCCTCCGAGGGCCTGGACGCCTG
CGCCAGCCCCACCAAGAGCGCCTCGGCCTGCAACCGGCTGCTGAACGGGGCCTCGCAGGCCGACGGCGCC
AGGGTCCTGAACGGGGCCTCGCAGGCCGACAGCGGCAGAGTCCTGCTGCGGAGCAGCAAGAAGGGGGCAG
AGGGGTCCGCATGCGCCCCGGGGGAGGCCAAGGCAGCGGTCCAGTGCTCCTTCTGCAAGAGCCAGTTCGA
GCGTAAGAAGGACCTGGAGCTGCACGTGCACCAGGCGCACAAGCCGTTCAAGTGCAGGCTGTGCAGCTAC
GCGACGCTGCGGGAGGAGTCGCTGCTGAGCCACATCGAGAGGGACCACATCACCGCGCAGGGGCCCGGCA
GCGGCGAGGCCTGCGTGGAGAACGGCAAGCCCGAGCTGAGCCCCGGGGAGTTCCCGTGCGAGGTGTGTGG
CCAGGCCTTCAGCCAGACCTGGTTCCTGAAGGCGCACATGAAGAAGCACCGGGGCTCCTTCGACCACGGC
TGCCACATCTGCGGCCGTAGGTTCAAGGAGCCCTGGTTCCTCAAGAACCACATGAAGGCGCACGGCCCCA
AGACGGGCAGCAAGAACAGGCCCAAGAGTGAGCTGGACCCCATCGCCACCATCAACAACGTGGTCCAGGA
GGAGGTGATCGTCGCCGGCCTGAGCCTCTACGAGGTCTGCGCCAAGTGCGGGAACCTGTTTACAAACCTG
GACAGCTTGAACGCCCACAATGCCATCCACCGCAGAGTCGAGGCCAGCCGCACGCGCGCCCCGGCCGAGG
AGGGGGCGGAGGGGCCCTCGGACACCAAGCAGTTCTTCCTCCAGTGCCTGAACCTGAGGCCGTCGGCGGC
CGGCGACTCGTGCCCTGGCACGCAGGCCGGACGGCGGGTGGCTGAGCTGGACCCGGTCAACAGCTACCAG
GCCTGGCAGCTGGCCACGCGGGGTAAGGTGGCCGAGCCGGCCGAGTACCTCAAGTACGGGGCCTGGGACG
AGGCGCTGGCCGGGGACGTGGCCTTCGACAAGGACAGGCGCGAGTACGTCCTGGTGAGCCAGGAGAAGCG
CAAGCGTGAGCAGGATGCACCAGCCGCGCAGGGGCCCCCGCGGAAGCGCGCGAGCGGGCCTGGGGACCCC
GCGCCCGCCGGCCACCTCGATCCCCGCTCGGCCGCGCGCCCCAACCGCAGGGCCGCAGCCACCACCGGCC
AGGGCAAGTCCTCCGAGTGCTTCGAGTGCGGCAAGATCTTCCGCACCTATCATCAGATGGTGCTGCACTC
ACGCGTGCATCGCCGCGCGCGCCGCGAGAGGGACAGTGACGGGGACAGGGCGGCGCGGGCCCGCTGCGGA
TCACTCAGTGAGGGTGACTCGGCCTCCCAGCCCAGCAGCCCTGGCTCCGCCTGTGCCGCTGCTGACTCCC
CGGGCTCTGGCCTGGCCGACGAGGCTGCCGAAGACAGTGGTGAGGAGGGCGCCCCTGAACCTGCACCAGG
GGGACAGCCGCGCCGCTGCTGCTTTTCCGAAGAGGTGACTTCGACCGAGCTCTCCAGTGGAGACCAGAGT
CACAAGATGGGAGATAACGCCTCGGAAAGAGACACCGGCGAGTCCAAGGCAGGGATCGCAGCTTCTGTGT
CCATACTTGAAAACAGTAGCAGAGAGACTTCTAGAAGGCAAGAGCAGCACAGATTTTCTATGGACTTAAA
GATGCCAGCATTTCACCCCAAGCAGGAGGTGCCCGTCCCTGGTGATGGTGTGGAGTTCCCTTCCAGTACG
GGAGCGGAGGGCCAGACGGGTCACCCTGCAGAAAAGCTGTCCGATTTGCACAACAAGGAACACTCTGGGG
GAGGGAAGCGGGCGCTGGCCCCAGACCTCATGCCGCTAGATTTAAGTGCGAGGTCGACGCGGGATGACCC
CAGCAATAAGGAGACGGCCTCCTCCCTGCAGGCGGCTTTAGTCGTTCACCCGTGTCCTTACTGCAGCCAC
AAGACCTACTACCCCGAGGTCCTGTGGATGCACAAACGCATCTGGCACCGCGTCAGCTGCAACTCCGTGG
CTCCCCCGTGGATTCAGCCCAATGGTTACAAAAGCATCAGAAGCAATTTGGTTTTCCTTTCCCGGAGCGG
ACGCACGGGCCCCCCGCCTGCCCTCGGTGGCAAAGAATGCCAGCCTTTGCTCCTTGCTCGGTTCACCCGC
ACTCAGGTGCCAGGGGGGATGCCGGGGTCCAAAAGTGGCTCTTCTCCCCTGGGAGTGGTCACAAAAGCCG
CTAGCATGCCTAAGAATAAGGAGAGCCATTCCGGAGGTCCCTGCGCTCTGTGGGCGCCCGGCCCTGACGG
GTATCGACAGACCAAACCTTGTCACGGCCAGGAGCCACATGGCGCGGCCACACAGGGGCCCCTGGCCAAG
CCCAGGCAGGAGGCTAGCTCCAAACCGGTGCCTGCCCCGGGTGGCGGGGGCTTCAGCAGGAGCGCCACCC
CTACGCCCACCGTCATCGCCCGGGCTGGCGCGCAGCCCTCGGCCAATAGCAAGCCTGTGGAGAAGTTTGG
GGTCCCCCCAGCGGGGGCTGGCTTTGCCCCCACAAATAAGCACAGTGCCCCGGACTCCCTGAAAGCCAAA
TTCAGTGCTCAGCCTCAGGGTCCACCTCCTGCAAAGGGCGAAGGGGGCGCTCCTCCTCTACCTCCCCGCG
AGCCCCCCTCGAAGGCAGCCCAGGAGCTGAGGACTCTGGCCACCTGTGCTGCGGGGTCCAGGGGCGACGC
GGCCTTGCAGGCCCAGCCCGGCGTGGCTGGGGCGCCCCCCGTCCTACACTCCATCAAACAGGAGCCGGTG
GCCGAGGGGCATGAGAAGCGCCTGGACATCCTCAACATCTTTAAGACGTACATTCCAAAGGACTTTGCGA
CCCTCTACCAGGGATGGGGTGTCAGCGGCCCTGGGTTGGAGCACAGAGGGACACTCCGGACGCAGGCCCG
GCCAGGAGAGTTCGTCTGCATCGAGTGCGGAAAGAGCTTCCACCAGCCCGGCCACCTCAGGGCCCACATG
CGGGCACACTCAGTGGTGTTTGAGTCCGATGGGCCTCGGGGTTCTGAAGTTCATACCACCTCCGCAGACG
CCCCCAAACAAGGGAGAGACCATTCTAACACAGGTACCGTCCAGACAGTGCCTCTGAGAAAGGGAACCTA
GTAATGAACTAGTCCGTAACTTGAAAGTATTTCGATTTCTTGGCTTTATATATCTTGTGGAAAGGACGAG
CCAATCCACAGATATCTTTAACG
