>Addgene plasmid #144297 | TFORF1624 | depositor partial sequence | sequence record 285007 | Barcode
GCCAATCCACAGATATCTTTAACG
